>Addgene plasmid #168769 | lox2272 Neo* lox2272 | addgene full sequence | sequence record 337468 | Addgene NGS Result
CTAAATTGTAAGCGTTAATATTTTGTTAAAATTCGCGTTAAATTTTTGTTAAATCAGCTCATTTTTTAAC
CAATAGGCCGAAATCGGCAAAATCCCTTATAAATCAAAAGAATAGACCGAGATAGGGT
[37 nt withheld, positions 129-165]
AAAGAACGTGGACTCCAACGTCAAAGG
[49 nt withheld, positions 193-241]
T
[91 nt withheld, positions 243-333]
G
[124 nt withheld, positions 335-458]
CCCATTCGCCATTCAGGCTGCGCAACTGTTGGGAAGGGCGATCGGTGCGGGCCTCTTCGCTATTACGCCA
GCTGGCGAAAGGGGGATGTGCTGCAAGGCGATTAAGTTGGGTAACGCCAGGGTTTTCCCAGTCACGACGT
TGTAAAACGACGGCCAGTGAATTGTAATACGACTCACTATAGGGCGAATTGGGTACCGGGCCCCCCCTCG
AGGTCGACGGTATCGATAAGCTTGATATCGAATTCCATAACTTCGTATAAAGTATCCTATACGAAGTTAT
AGGTCTGAAGAGGAGTTTACGTCCAGCCAAGCTAGCTTGGCTGCAGGTCGTCGAAATTCTACCGGGTAGG
GGAGGCGCTTTTCCCAAGGCAGTCTGGAGCATGCGCTTTAGCAGCCCCGCTGGGCACTTGGCGCTACACA
AGTGGCCTCTGGCCTCGCACACATTCCACATCCACCGGTAGGCGCCAACCGGCTCCGTTCTTTGGTGGCC
CCTTCGCGCCACCTTCTACTCCTCCCCTAGTCAGGAAGTTCCCCCCCGCCCCGCAGCTCGCGTCGTGCAG
GACGTGACAAATGGAAGTAGCACGTCTCACTAGTCTCGTGCAGATGGACAGCACCGCTGAGCAATGGAAG
CGGGTAGGCCTTTGGGGCAGCGGCCAATAGCAGCTTTGCTCCTTCGCTTTCTGGGCTCAGAGGCTGGGAA
GGGGTGGGTCCGGGGGCGGGCTCAGGGGCGGGCTCAGGGGCGGGGCGGGCGCCCGAAGGTCCTCCGGAGG
CCCGGCATTCTGCACGCTTCAAAAGCGCACGTCTGCCGCGCTGTTCTCCTCTTCCTCATCTCCGGGCCTT
TCGACCTGCAGCCTGTTGACAATTAATCATCGGCATAGTATATCGGCATAGTATAATACGACAAGGTGAG
GAACTAAACCATGGGATCGGCCATTGAACAAGATGGATTGCACGCAGGTTCTCCGGCCGCTTGGGTGGAG
AGGCTATTCGGCTATGACTGGGCACAACAGACAATCGGCTGCTCTGATGCCGCCGTGTTCCGGCTGTCAG
CGCAGGGGCGCCCGGTTCTTTTTGTCAAGACCGACCTGTCCGGTGCCCTGAATGAACTGCAGGACGAGGC
AGCGCGGCTATCGTGGCTGGCCACGACGGGCGTTCCTTGCGCAGCTGTGCTCGACGTTGTCACTGAAGCG
GGAAGGGACTGGCTGCTATTGGGCGAAGTGCCGGGGCAGGATCTCCTGTCATCTCACCTTGCTCCTGCCG
AGAAAGTATCCATCATGGCTGATGCAATGCGGCGGCTGCATACGCTTGATCCGGCTACCTGCCCATTCGA
CCACCAAGCGAAACATCGCATCGAGCGAGCACGTACTCGGATGGAAGCCGGTCTTGTCGATCAGGATGAT
CTGGACGAAGAGCATCAGGGGCTCGCGCCAGCCGAACTGTTCGCCAGGCTCAAGGCGCGCATGCCCGACG
GCGATGATCTCGTCGTGACCCATGGCGATGCCTGCTTGCCGAATATCATGGTGGAAAATGGCCGCTTTTC
TGGATTCATCGACTGTGGCCGGCTGGGTGTGGCGGACCGCTATCAGGACATAGCGTTGGCTACCCGTGAT
ATTGCTGAAGAGCTTGGCGGCGAATGGGCTGACCGCTTCCTCGTGCTTTACGGTATCGCCGCTCCCGATT
CGCAGCGCATCGCCTTCTATCGCCTTCTTGACGAGTTCTTCTGAGGGGATCAATTCTCTAGAGCTCGCTG
ATCAGCCTCGACTGTGCCTTCTAGTTGCCAGCCATCTGTTGTTTGCCCCTCCCCCGTGCCTTCCTTGACC
CTGGAAGGTGCCACTCCCACTGTCCTTTCCTAATAAAATGAGGAAATTGCATCGCATTGTCTGAGTAGGT
GTCATTCTATTCTGGGGGGTGGGGTGGGGCAGGACAGCAAGGGGGAGGATTGGGAAGACAATAGCAGGCA
TGCTGGGGATGCGGTGGGCTCTATGGCTTCTGAGGCGGAAAGAACCAGCTGGGGCTCGACTAGAGCTTGC
GGAACCCTTCGAAATAACTTCGTATAAAGTATCCTATACGAAGTTATATCAGTCAGGTACATAATGGATC
CACTAGTTCTAGAGCGGCCGCCACCGCGGTGGAGCTCCAGCTTTTGTTCCCTTTAGTGAGGGTTAATTTC
GAGCTTGGCGTAATCATGGTCATAGCTGTTTCCTGTGTGAAATTGTTATCCGCTCACAATTCCACACAAC
ATACGAGCCGGAAGCATAAAGTGTAAAGCCTGGGGTGCCTAATGAGTGAGCTAACTCACATTAATTGCGT
TGCGCTCACTGCCCGCTTTCCAGTCGGGAAACCTGTCGTGCCAGCTGCATTAATGAATCGGCCAACGCGC
GGGGAGAGGCGGTTTGCGTATTGGGCGCTCTTCCGCTTCCTCGCTCACTGACTCGCTGCGCTCGGTCGTT
CGGCTGCGGCGAGCGGTATCAGCTCACTCAAAGGCGGTAATACGGTTATCCACAGAATCAGGGGATAACG
CAGGAAAGAACATGTGAGCAAAAGGCCAGCAAAAGGCCAGGAACCGTAAAAAGGCCGCGTTGCTGGCGTT
TTTCCATAGGCTCCGCCCCCCTGACGAGCATCACAAAAATCGACGCTCAAGTCAGAGGTGGCGAAACCCG
ACAGGACTATAAAGATACCAGGCGTTTCCCCCTGGAAGCTCCCTCGTGCGCTCTCCTGTTCCGACCCTGC
CGCTTACCGGATACCTGTCCGCCTTTCTCCCTTCGGGAAGCGTGGCGCTTTCTCATAGCTCACGCTGTAG
GTATCTCAGTTCGGTGTAGGTCGTTCGCTCCAAGCTGGGCTGTGTGCACGAACCCCCCGTTCAGCCCGAC
CGCTGCGCCTTATCCGGTAACTATCGTCTTGAGTCCAACCCGGTAAGACACGACTTATCGCCACTGGCAG
CAGCCACTGGTAACAGGATTAGCAGAGCGAGGTATGTAGGCGGTGCTACAGAGTTCTTGAAGTGGTGGCC
TAACTACGGCTACACTAGAAGAACAGTATTTGGTATCTGCGCTCTGCTGAAGCCAGTTACCTTCGGAAAA
AGAGTTGGTAGCTCTTGATCCGGCAAACAAACCACCGCTGGTAGCGGTGGTTTTTTTGTTTGCAAGCAGC
AGATTACGCGCAGAAAAAAAGGATCTCAAGAAGATCCTTTGATCTTTTCTACGGGGTCTGACGCTCAGTG
GAACGAAAACTCACGTTAAGGGATTTTGGTCATGAGATTATCAAAAAGGATCTTCACCTAGATCCTTTTA
AATTAAAAATGAAGTTTTAAATCAATCTAAAGTATATATGAGTAAACTTGGTCTGACAGTTACCAATGCT
TAATCAGTGAGGCACCTATCTCAGCGATCTGTCTATTTCGTTCATCCATAGTTGCCTGACTCCCCGTCGT
GTAGATAACTACGATACGGGAGGGCTTACCATCTGGCCCCAGTGCTGCAATGATACCGCGAGACCCACGC
TCACCGGCTCCAGATTTATCAGCAATAAACCAGCCAGCCGGAAGGGCCGAGCGCAGAAGTGGTCCTGCAA
CTTTATCCGCCTCCATCCAGTCTATTAATTGTTGCCGGGAAGCTAGAGTAAGTAGTTCGCCAGTTAATAG
TTTGCGCAACGTTGTTGCCATTGCTACAGGCATCGTGGTGTCACGCTCGTCGTTTGGTATGGCTTCATTC
AGCTCCGGTTCCCAACGATCAAGGCGAGTTACATGATCCCCCATGTTGTGCAAAAAAGCGGTTAGCTCCT
TCGGTCCTCCGATCGTTGTCAGAAGTAAGTTGGCCGCAGTGTTATCACTCATGGTTATGGCAGCACTGCA
TAATTCTCTTACTGTCATGCCATCCGTAAGATGCTTTTCTGTGACTGGTGAGTACTCAACCAAGTCATTC
TGAGAATAGTGTATGCGGCGACCGAGTTGCTCTTGCCCGGCGTCAATACGGGATAATACCGCGCCACATA
GCAGAACTTTAAAAGTGCTCATCATTGGAAAACGTTCTTCGGGGCGAAAACTCTCAAGGATCTTACCGCT
GTTGAGATCCAGTTCGATGTAACCCACTCGTGCACCCAACTGATCTTCAGCATCTTTTACTTTCACCAGC
GTTTCTGGGTGAGCAAAAACAGGAAGGCAAAATGCCGCAAAAAAGGGAATAAGGGCGACACGGAAATGTT
GAATACTCATACTCTTCCTTTTTCAATATTATTGAAGCATTTATCAGGGTTATTGTCTCATGAGCGGATA
CATATTTGAATGTATTTAGAAAAATAAACAAATAGGGGTTCCGCGCACATTTCCCCGAAAAGTGCCAC
Features (pLannotate 1.2.2; 20 found; start..end, strand, type, name):
     30..458     -  rep_origin     f1 ori (sequence partly withheld): f1 bacteriophage origin of replication; arrow indicates direction of (+) strand synthesis
    463..620     -  CDS            lacZα (fragment): LacZα fragment of β-galactosidase; lacZ fragment
    623..641     +  promoter       T7 promoter: promoter for bacteriophage T7 RNA polymerase
    650..704     -  misc_feature   MCS (fragment): pBluescript multiple cloning site
    705..738     -  protein_bind   lox2272: Cre-mediated recombination occurs in the 8-bp core sequence (GGATACTT). lox2272 sites are compatible with each other, but incompatible with loxP or loxN sites (Lee and Saito, 1988). Cre recombinase
    802..1301    +  promoter       PGK promoter: mouse phosphoglycerate kinase 1 promoter
   1313..1360    +  promoter       EM7 promoter: synthetic bacterial promoter&nbsp
   1379..2182    +  CDS            NeoR/KanR: aminoglycoside phosphotransferase from Tn5; aph(3')-II (or nptII); confers resistance to neomycin, kanamycin, and G418 (Geneticin®)
   2220..2444    +  polyA_signal   bGH poly(A) signal: bovine growth hormone polyadenylation signal
   2448..2469    +  promoter       SV40 promoter (fragment): SV40 enhancer and early promoter
   2502..2535    -  protein_bind   lox2272: Cre-mediated recombination occurs in the 8-bp core sequence (GGATACTT). lox2272 sites are compatible with each other, but incompatible with loxP or loxN sites (Lee and Saito, 1988). Cre recombinase
   2554..2595    -  misc_feature   MCS (fragment): pBluescript multiple cloning site
   2608..2626    -  promoter       T3 promoter: promoter for bacteriophage T3 RNA polymerase
   2671..2687    -  protein_bind   lac operator: The lac repressor binds to the lac operator to inhibit transcription in E. coli. This inhibition can be relieved by adding lactose or isopropyl-β-D-thiogalactopyranoside (IPTG). lac repressor encoded by lacI
   2695..2725    -  promoter       lac promoter: promoter for the E. coli lac operon
   2740..2761    -  protein_bind   CAP binding site: CAP binding activates transcription in the presence of cAMP. E. coli catabolite activator protein
   2774..2866    -  CDS            lacI (fragment): lac repressor; lacI; The lac repressor binds to the lac operator to inhibit transcription in E. coli. This inhibition can be relieved by adding lactose or isopropyl-β-D-thiogalactopyranoside (IPTG).
   3049..3637    -  rep_origin     ori: high-copy-number ColE1/pMB1/pBR322/pUC origin of replication
   3808..4668    -  CDS            AmpR: β-lactamase; bla; confers resistance to ampicillin, carbenicillin, and related antibiotics
   4669..4773    -  promoter       AmpR promoter: bla
