[The description below was written by a language model from this plasmid's Addgene catalogue record and pLannotate feature annotations shown in this document.]
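Description:
lox2272 Neo* lox2272 is a pBluescript-based cassette plasmid of about 4.8 kb that serves as a source of a Cre-excisable positive selection marker for building mouse gene-targeting vectors. It is maintained in E. coli at high copy through the pUC/ColE1-type origin and selected with ampicillin via the β-lactamase gene. The backbone also retains the f1 origin, T7 and T3 promoters, lac regulatory elements, and remnants of lacZα and the multiple cloning site on either side of the insert.

The payload is a dual-promoter neomycin resistance unit. The mouse PGK promoter and the synthetic bacterial EM7 promoter sit in tandem upstream of the Tn5 aminoglycoside phosphotransferase coding sequence, which is followed by the bovine growth hormone polyadenylation signal. This arrangement lets the same gene confer G418 resistance in mammalian cells such as embryonic stem cells and kanamycin resistance in bacteria, which is convenient for recombineering-style vector assembly. The cassette is bracketed by two lox2272 sites annotated on the same strand, so Cre recombinase can delete the marker after targeting. Because lox2272 recombines with itself but not with loxP, the cassette can be used alongside loxP-flanked elements in the same allele without cross-recombination.

According to the depositor, the plasmid was made by replacing the FRT sites of the parental pFNF plasmid, itself derived from PL451, with lox2272 sequences. The Neo* coding sequence carries a glutamate-to-aspartate change at residue 185 (residue 182 in the original numbering) that reduces enzyme activity. The depositor notes that cells may therefore need higher expression of the mutant protein to survive a given G418 dose, which could bear on targeting efficiency in mouse embryonic stem cells.
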