Addgene plasmid #168769: lox2272 Neo* lox2272
Purpose: lox2272 (lox variant)-flanked pPgk-pEM7-Neo*-bpA positive selection cassette
Depositing lab: Mario Capecchi. Depositing organization: University of Utah.
Backbone
  Vector backbone: pBluescript
  Backbone manufacturer: Stratagene
  Vector type: Mammalian Expression, Bacterial Expression, Mouse Targeting, Cre/Lox
  Selectable markers: Neomycin (select with G418)
Growth in bacteria
  Bacterial resistance: Ampicillin, 100 μg/mL
  Growth temperature: 30°C
  Growth strain: DH10B
  Copy number: High Copy
Gene/Insert
  Gene/Insert name: Neo*
  Species: Synthetic
Resource information
  A portion of this plasmid was derived from a plasmid made by: The parental plasmid pFNF is derived from plasmid PL451 from Neal Copeland.
Terms and licenses: Academic/Nonprofit Terms; Industry Terms: Not Available to Industry
Depositor comments: The FRT sites in plasmid pFNF #22687 were replaced by variant lox2272 sequences. The Neo* coding sequence has an E to D mutation at residue 185 corresponding to the original residue 182 (see Yenofsky et al., 1990, https://doi.org/10.1073/pnas.87.9.3435) Its reduced activity could mean that the cell would have to have higher level of the mutant protein expressed in order to achieve drug resistance at the same G418 dose. This could be relevant to mouse embryonic stem cell gene targeting efficiency (also see Hanson and Sedivy, 1995, https://doi.org/10.1128/mcb.15.1.45)
How to cite: lox2272 Neo* lox2272 was a gift from Mario Capecchi (Addgene plasmid # 168769 ; http://n2t.net/addgene:168769 ; RRID:Addgene_168769)
